Addgene plasmid #123048: pWS2119
Purpose: PbPeptide GPCR
Depositing lab: Tom Ellis. Depositing organization: Imperial College London. Publication: Engineering a Model Cell for Rational Tuning of GPCR Signaling. Shaw WM, Yamauchi H, Mead J, Gowers GF, Bell DJ, Oling D, Larsson N, Wigglesworth M, Ladds G, Ellis T. Cell. 2019 Apr 18;177(3):782-796.e27. doi: 10.1016/j.cell.2019.02.023. Epub 2019 Apr 4. PubMed 30955892.
Backbone
  Vector backbone: pYTK001
  Vector type: Yeast Expression
Growth in bacteria
  Bacterial resistance: Chloramphenicol, 25 μg/mL
  Growth temperature: 37°C
  Growth strain: NEB Turbo Competent E. coli
  Copy number: High Copy
Gene/Insert
  Gene/Insert name: PbSte2 [3]
  Species: S. cerevisiae (budding yeast)
  Cloning method: Gateway Cloning
Terms and licenses: Academic/Nonprofit Terms; Industry Terms: Not Available to Industry
Depositor comments: Please visit https://www.biorxiv.org/content/10.1101/390559v1 for bioRxiv preprint.
How to cite: pWS2119 was a gift from Tom Ellis (Addgene plasmid # 123048 ; http://n2t.net/addgene:123048 ; RRID:Addgene_123048)
