[The description below was written by a language model from this plasmid's Addgene catalogue record and the feature table of its GenBank file.]
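Description:
pWS2119 is a small (2,733 bp) circular part plasmid built on pYTK001, the entry vector of the modular yeast toolkit (YTK) cloning system. It is catalogued as a yeast expression vector, but the annotated features are purely bacterial: a high-copy ColE1/pUC-type origin of replication, a chloramphenicol acetyltransferase gene (CmR) for selection in E. coli, and a minimal phage lambda t0 terminator. The feature table lists no yeast origin, centromere, auxotrophic marker, yeast promoter or yeast terminator. The plasmid therefore appears to serve as a storage vector for a single DNA part and is not a self-sufficient yeast expression construct.

The payload is recorded as "PbSte2 [3]", described as the PbPeptide GPCR. Ste2 is the name of the yeast alpha-factor mating pheromone receptor, and the "Pb" prefix suggests a homologue that responds to a corresponding Pb peptide ligand. The record does not spell out the source organism, and it lists the species only as S. cerevisiae. The "[3]" most likely denotes a type 3 (coding sequence) part in the toolkit's numbering. The insert itself is not annotated in the feature table and presumably occupies the unannotated region of about 1.1 kb upstream of the lambda t0 terminator. No promoter or tags are stated. The cloning method is given as Gateway, although pYTK001-based parts are normally assembled by Golden Gate methods.

The associated publication concerns engineering a yeast model cell for rational tuning of GPCR signalling. In that context the receptor part would be combined with chosen promoter and terminator parts to build expression cassettes for peptide-sensing yeast strains.
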