LOCUS       Exported 2733 bp ds-DNA circular SYN 13-MAY-2021
DEFINITION  PbPeptide GPCR.
ACCESSION   .
VERSION     .
KEYWORDS    pWS2119
SOURCE      synthetic DNA construct
  ORGANISM  synthetic DNA construct
REFERENCE   1 (bases 1 to 2733)
  AUTHORS   Shaw WM, Yamauchi H, Mead J, Gowers GF, Bell DJ, Oling D, Larsson N,
            Wigglesworth M, Ladds G, Ellis T
  TITLE     Engineering a Model Cell for Rational Tuning of GPCR Signaling.
  JOURNAL   Cell. 2019 Apr 18;177(3):782-796.e27. doi:
            10.1016/j.cell.2019.02.023. Epub 2019 Apr 4.
  PUBMED    30955892
REFERENCE   2 (bases 1 to 2733)
  AUTHORS   .
  TITLE     Direct Submission
  JOURNAL   Exported May 13, 2021 from SnapGene Server 1.1.58
            http://www.snapgene.com
FEATURES             Location/Qualifiers
     source          1..2733
                     /organism="synthetic DNA construct"
                     /mol_type="other DNA"
     terminator      1100..1134
                     /label=lambda t0 terminator
                     /note="minimal transcription terminator from phage lambda
                     (Scholtissek and Grosse, 1987)"
     CDS             complement(1205..1864)
                     /codon_start=1
                     /gene="cat"
                     /product="chloramphenicol acetyltransferase"
                     /label=CmR
                     /note="confers resistance to chloramphenicol"
                     /translation="MEKKITGYTTVDISQWHRKEHFEAFQSVAQCTYNQTVQLDITAFL
                     KTVKKNKHKFYPAFIHILARLMNAHPEFRMAMKDGELVIWDSVHPCYTVFHEQTETFSS
                     LWSEYHDDFRQFLHIYSQDVACYGENLAYFPKGFIENMFFVSANPWVSFTSFDLNVANM
                     DNFFAPVFTMGKYYTQGDKVLMPLAIQVHHAVCDGFHVGRMLNELQQYCDEWQGGA"
     primer_bind     1779..1798
                     /label=CAT-R
                     /note="Chloramphenicol resistance gene, reverse primer"
     rep_origin      2046..2634
                     /direction=RIGHT
                     /label=ori
                     /note="high-copy-number ColE1/pMB1/pBR322/pUC origin of
                     replication"
     primer_bind     2535..2554
                     /label=pBR322ori-F
                     /note="pBR322 origin, forward primer"
ORIGIN
        1 agtcggtctc atatggcacc ctcattcgac cccttcaacc aaagcgtggt gttccacaag
       61 gccgacggaa ctccattcaa cgtgtcaatc catgaactag acgacttcgt gcagtacaac
      121 accaaagtct gcatcaacta ctcttcccag ctcggagcat ctgtcattgc aggactcatg
      181 cttgccatgc tgacacactc agaaaagcgt cgtctgccag ttttcttcct aaacacattc
      241 gcactggcca tgaactttgc ccgcctgctc tgcatgacca tctacttcac cacgggcttc
      301 aacaagtcct atgcctactt tggtcaggat tactcccagg tgcctgggag cgcctacgca
      361 gcctctgtct tgggcgttgt gttcaccact ctcctggtaa tcagcatgga aatgtccctc
      421 ctgatccaaa caagggttgt ctgcacgacc cttccggata tccaacgtta tctactcatg
      481 gcagtttcct ccgcgatttc cctgatggcc atcgggttcc gccttggctt aatggttgag
      541 aactgcattg ccattgtgca ggcgtcgaat ttcgcccctt ttatctggct tcaaagcgcc
      601 tcgaacatca ccattacgat cagcacatgt ttcttcagtg ccgtctttgt tacgaaattg
      661 gcatatgcac tcgtcactcg tatacgacta ggcttgacga ggtttggtgc tatgcaggtt
      721 atgttcatca tgtcctgcca gactatggtg attccagcca tcttctcaat tctccaatac
      781 ccactcccca agtacgaaat gaactccaac ctctttacgc tggtggccat tttcctccct
      841 ctttcctcgc tatgggcttc agttgctacg agatccagtt tcgagacatc ttcttccggc
      901 cgccatcagt atctttggcc aagcgaacag agcaataacg tcaccaattc ggaaattaag
      961 tatcaggtca gcttctctca gaaccacact acgttgcggt ctggagggtc tgtggccacg
     1021 acactctccc cggaccggct cgacccggtt tattgtgaag ttgaagctgg cacaaaggcc
     1081 ggatcctgag accagaccaa taaaaaacgc ccggcggcaa ccgagcgttc tgaacaaatc
     1141 cagatggagt tctgaggtca ttactggatc tatcaacagg agtccaagcg agctcgatat
     1201 caaattacgc cccgccctgc cactcatcgc agtactgttg taattcatta agcattctgc
     1261 cgacatggaa gccatcacaa acggcatgat gaacctgaat cgccagcggc atcagcacct
     1321 tgtcgccttg cgtataatat ttgcccatgg tgaaaacggg ggcgaagaag ttgtccatat
     1381 tggccacgtt taaatcaaaa ctggtgaaac tcacccaggg attggctgaa acgaaaaaca
     1441 tattctcaat aaacccttta gggaaatagg ccaggttttc accgtaacac gccacatctt
     1501 gcgaatatat gtgtagaaac tgccggaaat cgtcgtggta ttcactccag agcgatgaaa
     1561 acgtttcagt ttgctcatgg aaaacggtgt aacaagggtg aacactatcc catatcacca
     1621 gctcaccgtc tttcattgcc atacgaaatt ccggatgagc attcatcagg cgggcaagaa
     1681 tgtgaataaa ggccggataa aacttgtgct tatttttctt tacggtcttt aaaaaggccg
     1741 taatatccag ctgaacggtc tggttatagg tacattgagc aactgactga aatgcctcaa
     1801 aatgttcttt acgatgccat tgggatatat caacggtggt atatccagtg atttttttct
     1861 ccattttagc ttccttagct cctgaaaatc tcgataactc aaaaaatacg cccggtagtg
     1921 atcttatttc attatggtga aagttggaac ctcttacgtg cccgatcaat catgaccaaa
     1981 atcccttaac gtgagttttc gttccactga gcgtcagacc ccgtagaaaa gatcaaagga
     2041 tcttcttgag atcctttttt tctgcgcgta atctgctgct tgcaaacaaa aaaaccaccg
     2101 ctaccagcgg tggtttgttt gccggatcaa gagctaccaa ctctttttcc gaaggtaact
     2161 ggcttcagca gagcgcagat accaaatact gttcttctag tgtagccgta gttaggccac
     2221 cacttcaaga actctgtagc accgcctaca tacctcgctc tgctaatcct gttaccagtg
     2281 gctgctgcca gtggcgataa gtcgtgtctt accgggttgg actcaagacg atagttaccg
     2341 gataaggcgc agcggtcggg ctgaacgggg ggttcgtgca cacagcccag cttggagcga
     2401 acgacctaca ccgaactgag atacctacag cgtgagctat gagaaagcgc cacgcttccc
     2461 gaagggagaa aggcggacag gtatccggta agcggcaggg tcggaacagg agagcgcacg
     2521 agggagcttc cagggggaaa cgcctggtat ctttatagtc ctgtcgggtt tcgccacctc
     2581 tgacttgagc gtcgattttt gtgatgctcg tcaggggggc ggagcctatg gaaaaacgcc
     2641 agcaacgcgg cctttttacg gttcctggcc ttttgctggc cttttgctca catgttcttt
     2701 cctgcgttat cccctgattc tgtggataac cgt
//
